Addgene plasmid #228762: pCJ1022
Purpose: Plasmid expressing Cas9 and 2 gRNAs for mouse Pkd2. Use for disruption of mouse Pkd2 in cultured cells.
Depositing lab: Bradley Yoder. Depositing organization: University of Alabama at Birmingham.
Backbone
  Vector backbone: pSpCas9(BB)-2A-GFP (PX458)
  Backbone manufacturer: Addgene
  Backbone size w/o insert (bp): 9300
  Total vector size (bp): 9644
  Vector type: Mammalian Expression, CRISPR
Growth in bacteria
  Bacterial resistance: Ampicillin, 100 μg/mL
  Growth temperature: 37°C
  Growth strain: NEB Stable
  Copy number: High Copy
Gene/Insert
  Gene/Insert name: Pkd2 gRNAs
  gRNA/shRNA sequence: gRNA1: actcggagttggcgtagacg; gRNA2: acgcacgcagttccattccg
  Species: M. musculus (mouse)
  Entrez Gene: Pkd2 (a.k.a. C030034P18Rik, PC2, TRPP2)
  Promoter: hU6
  Tag / fusion protein: 3XFLAG (N terminal on backbone); GFP (C terminal on backbone)
  Cloning method: Restriction Enzyme; 5′ cloning site BbsI (destroyed during cloning); 3′ cloning site SapI (destroyed during cloning)
  Sequencing primers: 5′ agcgcgtgcgccaattctgcagacaaatggc; 3′ gccatttgtctgcagaattggcgcacgcgct
Terms and licenses: Academic/Nonprofit Terms; Industry Terms: Not Available to Industry
How to cite: pCJ1022 was a gift from Bradley Yoder (Addgene plasmid # 228762 ; http://n2t.net/addgene:228762 ; RRID:Addgene_228762)
