[The description below was written by a language model from this plasmid's Addgene catalogue record and pLannotate feature annotations shown in this document.]
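Description:
pCJ1022 is a mammalian expression CRISPR plasmid built on the pSpCas9(BB)-2A-GFP (PX458) backbone and designed to disrupt the mouse Pkd2 gene (also called PC2 or TRPP2) in cultured cells. It is an all-in-one construct of about 9.6 kb that supplies Streptococcus pyogenes Cas9, a fluorescent marker and two Pkd2-targeting guide RNAs from a single plasmid. In bacteria it is maintained at high copy through a ColE1/pUC-type origin and selected with ampicillin via the β-lactamase gene. An f1 phage origin is also present, along with a single AAV2 ITR and small bom and rop fragments that are backbone remnants rather than functional modules.

The guide payload consists of two tandem cassettes, each with its own human U6 RNA polymerase III promoter followed by a spacer position and the SpCas9 gRNA scaffold. A partial scaffold fragment lies between the two units, likely a by-product of how the second cassette was assembled. The guides were inserted at BbsI and SapI sites, both destroyed during cloning. Downstream, a hybrid promoter made of the CMV enhancer, the chicken β-actin promoter and a hybrid intron drives Cas9, which the record lists as carrying an N-terminal 3XFLAG tag and which is followed by a nucleoplasmin nuclear localization signal. EGFP follows in the same transcript, linked through the 2A peptide indicated by the backbone name, and the unit ends at a bovine growth hormone polyadenylation signal. EGFP fluorescence therefore marks transfected cells that express Cas9, allowing them to be identified or sorted. Pairing two guides against one gene is commonly used to increase the chance of a disruptive edit or to delete the intervening segment, although the record does not state which strategy was intended.
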