Features (pLannotate 1.2.2; 21 found; start..end, strand, type, name):
      1..241     +  promoter       U6 promoter: RNA polymerase III promoter for human U6 snRNA
    270..345     +  misc_RNA       gRNA scaffold: guide RNA scaffold for the Streptococcus pyogenes CRISPR/Cas9 system
    352..395     +  misc_RNA       gRNA scaffold (fragment): guide RNA scaffold for the Streptococcus pyogenes CRISPR/Cas9 system
    434..674     +  promoter       U6 promoter: RNA polymerase III promoter for human U6 snRNA
    703..778     +  misc_RNA       gRNA scaffold: guide RNA scaffold for the Streptococcus pyogenes CRISPR/Cas9 system
    796..1081    +  enhancer       CMV enhancer: human cytomegalovirus immediate early enhancer; contains an 18-bp deletion relative to the standard CMV enhancer
   1083..1360    +  promoter       chicken β-actin promoter: No description available
   1361..1588    +  intron         hybrid intron: hybrid between chicken β-actin (CBA) and minute virus of mice (MMV) introns (Gray et al., 2011)
   1726..3327    +  CDS            Cas9(N): N-terminal portion of Streptococcus pyogenes Cas9 (Zetsche et al., 2015)
   3328..5826    +  CDS            Cas9(C): C-terminal portion of Streptococcus pyogenes Cas9 (Zetsche et al., 2015)
   5827..5874    +  CDS            nucleoplasmin NLS: bipartite nuclear localization signal from nucleoplasmin
   5944..6657    +  CDS            EGFP: EGFP is a basic (constitutively fluorescent) green fluorescent protein published in 1996, derived from Aequorea victoria. It is reported to be a rapidly-maturing weak dimer with moderate acid sensitivity.
   6691..6802    +  polyA_signal   bGH poly(A) signal: bovine growth hormone polyadenylation signal
   6907..7047    +  repeat_region  AAV2 ITR: inverted terminal repeat of adeno-associated virus serotype 2 inverted
   7052..7103    -  misc_feature   bom (fragment): basis of mobility region from pBR322
   7122..7577    +  rep_origin     f1 ori (sequence partly withheld): f1 bacteriophage origin of replication; arrow indicates direction of (+) strand synthesis
   7578..7627    -  misc_feature   bom (fragment): basis of mobility region from pBR322
   7729..7764    -  CDS            rop (fragment): Rop protein, which maintains plasmids at low copy number; rop
   7859..7963    +  promoter       AmpR promoter: bla
   7964..8824    +  CDS            AmpR: β-lactamase; bla; confers resistance to ampicillin, carbenicillin, and related antibiotics
   8995..9583    +  rep_origin     ori: high-copy-number ColE1/pMB1/pBR322/pUC origin of replication
>Addgene plasmid #228762 | pCJ1022 | addgene full sequence | sequence record 455850 | Addgene NGS Result
GAGGGCCTATTTCCCATGATTCCTTCATATTTGCATATACGATACAAGGCTGTTAGAGAGATAATTGGAA
TTAATTTGACTGTAAACACAAAGATATTAGTACAAAATACGTGACGTAGAAAGTAATAATTTCTTGGGTA
GTTTGCAGTTTTAAAATTATGTTTTAAAATGGACTATCATATGCTTACCGTAACTTGAAAGTATTTCGAT
TTCTTGGCTTTATATATCTTGTGGAAAGGACGAAACACCACTCGGAGTTGGCGTAGACGGTTTTAGAGCT
AGAAATAGCAAGTTAAAATAAGGCTAGTCCGTTATCAACTTGAAAAAGTGGCACCGAGTCGGTGCTTTTT
TGTTTTAGAGCTAGAAATAGCAAGTTAAAATAAGGCTAGTCCGTTTTTAGCGCGTGCGCCAATTCTGCAG
ACAAATGGCTCTAGAGGGCCTATTTCCCATGATTCCTTCATATTTGCATATACGATACAAGGCTGTTAGA
GAGATAATTGGAATTAATTTGACTGTAAACACAAAGATATTAGTACAAAATACGTGACGTAGAAAGTAAT
AATTTCTTGGGTAGTTTGCAGTTTTAAAATTATGTTTTAAAATGGACTATCATATGCTTACCGTAACTTG
AAAGTATTTCGATTTCTTGGCTTTATATATCTTGTGGAAAGGACGAAACACCACGCACGCAGTTCCATTC
CGGTTTTAGAGCTAGAAATAGCAAGTTAAAATAAGGCTAGTCCGTTATCAACTTGAAAAAGTGGCACCGA
GTCGGTGCTTTTTTTCTAGGGTACCCGTTACATAACTTACGGTAAATGGCCCGCCTGGCTGACCGCCCAA
CGACCCCCGCCCATTGACGTCAATAGTAACGCCAATAGGGACTTTCCATTGACGTCAATGGGTGGAGTAT
TTACGGTAAACTGCCCACTTGGCAGTACATCAAGTGTATCATATGCCAAGTACGCCCCCTATTGACGTCA
ATGACGGTAAATGGCCCGCCTGGCATTGTGCCCAGTACATGACCTTATGGGACTTTCCTACTTGGCAGTA
CATCTACGTATTAGTCATCGCTATTACCATGGTCGAGGTGAGCCCCACGTTCTGCTTCACTCTCCCCATC
TCCCCCCCCTCCCCACCCCCAATTTTGTATTTATTTATTTTTTAATTATTTTGTGCAGCGATGGGGGCGG
GGGGGGGGGGGGGGCGCGCGCCRGGGGGGGGGGGGGGGGGGGGGGGGGGGGGSGGGGSGRGGCGGAGAGG
TGCGGCGGCAGCCAATCAGAGCGGCGCGCTCCGAAAGTTTCCTTTTATGGCGAGGCGGCGGCGGCGGCGG
CCCTATAAAAAGCGAAGCGCGCGGCGGGCGGGAGTCGCTGCGCGCTGCCTTCGCCCCGTGCCCCGCTCCG
CCGCCGCCTCGCGCCGCCCGCCCCGGCTCTGACTGACCGCGTTACTCCCACAGGTGAGCGGGCGGGACGG
CCCTTCTCCTCCGGGCTGTAATTAGCTGAGCAAGAGGTAAGGGTTTAAGGGATGGTTGGTTGGTGGGGTA
TTAATGTTTAATTACCTGGAGCACCTGCCTGAAATCACTTTTTTTCAGGTTGGACCGGTGCCACCATGGA
CTATAAGGACCACGACGGAGACTACAAGGATCATGATATTGATTACAAAGACGATGACGATAAGATGGCC
CCAAAGAAGAAGCGGAAGGTCGGTATCCACGGAGTCCCAGCAGCCGACAAGAAGTACAGCATCGGCCTGG
ACATCGGCACCAACTCTGTGGGCTGGGCCGTGATCACCGACGAGTACAAGGTGCCCAGCAAGAAATTCAA
GGTGCTGGGCAACACCGACCGGCACAGCATCAAGAAGAACCTGATCGGAGCCCTGCTGTTCGACAGCGGC
GAAACAGCCGAGGCCACCCGGCTGAAGAGAACCGCCAGAAGAAGATACACCAGACGGAAGAACCGGATCT
GCTATCTGCAAGAGATCTTCAGCAACGAGATGGCCAAGGTGGACGACAGCTTCTTCCACAGACTGGAAGA
GTCCTTCCTGGTGGAAGAGGATAAGAAGCACGAGCGGCACCCCATCTTCGGCAACATCGTGGACGAGGTG
GCCTACCACGAGAAGTACCCCACCATCTACCACCTGAGAAAGAAACTGGTGGACAGCACCGACAAGGCCG
ACCTGCGGCTGATCTATCTGGCCCTGGCCCACATGATCAAGTTCCGGGGCCACTTCCTGATCGAGGGCGA
CCTGAACCCCGACAACAGCGACGTGGACAAGCTGTTCATCCAGCTGGTGCAGACCTACAACCAGCTGTTC
GAGGAAAACCCCATCAACGCCAGCGGCGTGGACGCCAAGGCCATCCTGTCTGCCAGACTGAGCAAGAGCA
GACGGCTGGAAAATCTGATCGCCCAGCTGCCCGGCGAGAAGAAGAATGGCCTGTTCGGAAACCTGATTGC
CCTGAGCCTGGGCCTGACCCCCAACTTCAAGAGCAACTTCGACCTGGCCGAGGATGCCAAACTGCAGCTG
AGCAAGGACACCTACGACGACGACCTGGACAACCTGCTGGCCCAGATCGGCGACCAGTACGCCGACCTGT
TTCTGGCCGCCAAGAACCTGTCCGACGCCATCCTGCTGAGCGACATCCTGAGAGTGAACACCGAGATCAC
CAAGGCCCCCCTGAGCGCCTCTATGATCAAGAGATACGACGAGCACCACCAGGACCTGACCCTGCTGAAA
GCTCTCGTGCGGCAGCAGCTGCCTGAGAAGTACAAAGAGATTTTCTTCGACCAGAGCAAGAACGGCTACG
CCGGCTACATTGACGGCGGAGCCAGCCAGGAAGAGTTCTACAAGTTCATCAAGCCCATCCTGGAAAAGAT
GGACGGCACCGAGGAACTGCTCGTGAAGCTGAACAGAGAGGACCTGCTGCGGAAGCAGCGGACCTTCGAC
AACGGCAGCATCCCCCACCAGATCCACCTGGGAGAGCTGCACGCCATTCTGCGGCGGCAGGAAGATTTTT
ACCCATTCCTGAAGGACAACCGGGAAAAGATCGAGAAGATCCTGACCTTCCGCATCCCCTACTACGTGGG
CCCTCTGGCCAGGGGAAACAGCAGATTCGCCTGGATGACCAGAAAGAGCGAGGAAACCATCACCCCCTGG
AACTTCGAGGAAGTGGTGGACAAGGGCGCTTCCGCCCAGAGCTTCATCGAGCGGATGACCAACTTCGATA
AGAACCTGCCCAACGAGAAGGTGCTGCCCAAGCACAGCCTGCTGTACGAGTACTTCACCGTGTATAACGA
GCTGACCAAAGTGAAATACGTGACCGAGGGAATGAGAAAGCCCGCCTTCCTGAGCGGCGAGCAGAAAAAG
GCCATCGTGGACCTGCTGTTCAAGACCAACCGGAAAGTGACCGTGAAGCAGCTGAAAGAGGACTACTTCA
AGAAAATCGAGTGCTTCGACTCCGTGGAAATCTCCGGCGTGGAAGATCGGTTCAACGCCTCCCTGGGCAC
ATACCACGATCTGCTGAAAATTATCAAGGACAAGGACTTCCTGGACAATGAGGAAAACGAGGACATTCTG
GAAGATATCGTGCTGACCCTGACACTGTTTGAGGACAGAGAGATGATCGAGGAACGGCTGAAAACCTATG
CCCACCTGTTCGACGACAAAGTGATGAAGCAGCTGAAGCGGCGGAGATACACCGGCTGGGGCAGGCTGAG
CCGGAAGCTGATCAACGGCATCCGGGACAAGCAGTCCGGCAAGACAATCCTGGATTTCCTGAAGTCCGAC
GGCTTCGCCAACAGAAACTTCATGCAGCTGATCCACGACGACAGCCTGACCTTTAAAGAGGACATCCAGA
AAGCCCAGGTGTCCGGCCAGGGCGATAGCCTGCACGAGCACATTGCCAATCTGGCCGGCAGCCCCGCCAT
TAAGAAGGGCATCCTGCAGACAGTGAAGGTGGTGGACGAGCTCGTGAAAGTGATGGGCCGGCACAAGCCC
GAGAACATCGTGATCGAAATGGCCAGAGAGAACCAGACCACCCAGAAGGGACAGAAGAACAGCCGCGAGA
GAATGAAGCGGATCGAAGAGGGCATCAAAGAGCTGGGCAGCCAGATCCTGAAAGAACACCCCGTGGAAAA
CACCCAGCTGCAGAACGAGAAGCTGTACCTGTACTACCTGCAGAATGGGCGGGATATGTACGTGGACCAG
GAACTGGACATCAACCGGCTGTCCGACTACGATGTGGACCATATCGTGCCTCAGAGCTTTCTGAAGGACG
ACTCCATCGACAACAAGGTGCTGACCAGAAGCGACAAGAACCGGGGCAAGAGCGACAACGTGCCCTCCGA
AGAGGTCGTGAAGAAGATGAAGAACTACTGGCGGCAGCTGCTGAACGCCAAGCTGATTACCCAGAGAAAG
TTCGACAATCTGACCAAGGCCGAGAGAGGCGGCCTGAGCGAACTGGATAAGGCCGGCTTCATCAAGAGAC
AGCTGGTGGAAACCCGGCAGATCACAAAGCACGTGGCACAGATCCTGGACTCCCGGATGAACACTAAGTA
CGACGAGAATGACAAGCTGATCCGGGAAGTGAAAGTGATCACCCTGAAGTCCAAGCTGGTGTCCGATTTC
CGGAAGGATTTCCAGTTTTACAAAGTGCGCGAGATCAACAACTACCACCACGCCCACGACGCCTACCTGA
ACGCCGTCGTGGGAACCGCCCTGATCAAAAAGTACCCTAAGCTGGAAAGCGAGTTCGTGTACGGCGACTA
CAAGGTGTACGACGTGCGGAAGATGATCGCCAAGAGCGAGCAGGAAATCGGCAAGGCTACCGCCAAGTAC
TTCTTCTACAGCAACATCATGAACTTTTTCAAGACCGAGATTACCCTGGCCAACGGCGAGATCCGGAAGC
GGCCTCTGATCGAGACAAACGGCGAAACCGGGGAGATCGTGTGGGATAAGGGCCGGGATTTTGCCACCGT
GCGGAAAGTGCTGAGCATGCCCCAAGTGAATATCGTGAAAAAGACCGAGGTGCAGACAGGCGGCTTCAGC
AAAGAGTCTATCCTGCCCAAGAGGAACAGCGATAAGCTGATCGCCAGAAAGAAGGACTGGGACCCTAAGA
AGTACGGCGGCTTCGACAGCCCCACCGTGGCCTATTCTGTGCTGGTGGTGGCCAAAGTGGAAAAGGGCAA
GTCCAAGAAACTGAAGAGTGTGAAAGAGCTGCTGGGGATCACCATCATGGAAAGAAGCAGCTTCGAGAAG
AATCCCATCGACTTTCTGGAAGCCAAGGGCTACAAAGAAGTGAAAAAGGACCTGATCATCAAGCTGCCTA
AGTACTCCCTGTTCGAGCTGGAAAACGGCCGGAAGAGAATGCTGGCCTCTGCCGGCGAACTGCAGAAGGG
AAACGAACTGGCCCTGCCCTCCAAATATGTGAACTTCCTGTACCTGGCCAGCCACTATGAGAAGCTGAAG
GGCTCCCCCGAGGATAATGAGCAGAAACAGCTGTTTGTGGAACAGCACAAGCACTACCTGGACGAGATCA
TCGAGCAGATCAGCGAGTTCTCCAAGAGAGTGATCCTGGCCGACGCTAATCTGGACAAAGTGCTGTCCGC
CTACAACAAGCACCGGGATAAGCCCATCAGAGAGCAGGCCGAGAATATCATCCACCTGTTTACCCTGACC
AATCTGGGAGCCCCTGCCGCCTTCAAGTACTTTGACACCACCATCGACCGGAAGAGGTACACCAGCACCA
AAGAGGTGCTGGACGCCACCCTGATCCACCAGAGCATCACCGGCCTGTACGAGACACGGATCGACCTGTC
TCAGCTGGGAGGCGACAAAAGGCCGGCGGCCACGAAAAAGGCCGGCCAGGCAAAAAAGAAAAAGGAATTC
GGCAGTGGAGAGGGCAGAGGAAGTCTGCTAACATGCGGTGACGTCGAGGAGAATCCTGGCCCAGTGAGCA
AGGGCGAGGAGCTGTTCACCGGGGTGGTGCCCATCCTGGTCGAGCTGGACGGCGACGTAAACGGCCACAA
GTTCAGCGTGTCCGGCGAGGGCGAGGGCGATGCCACCTACGGCAAGCTGACCCTGAAGTTCATCTGCACC
ACCGGCAAGCTGCCCGTGCCCTGGCCCACCCTCGTGACCACCCTGACCTACGGCGTGCAGTGCTTCAGCC
GCTACCCCGACCACATGAAGCAGCACGACTTCTTCAAGTCCGCCATGCCCGAAGGCTACGTCCAGGAGCG
CACCATCTTCTTCAAGGACGACGGCAACTACAAGACCCGCGCCGAGGTGAAGTTCGAGGGCGACACCCTG
GTGAACCGCATCGAGCTGAAGGGCATCGACTTCAAGGAGGACGGCAACATCCTGGGGCACAAGCTGGAGT
ACAACTACAACAGCCACAACGTCTATATCATGGCCGACAAGCAGAAGAACGGCATCAAGGTGAACTTCAA
GATCCGCCACAACATCGAGGACGGCAGCGTGCAGCTCGCCGACCACTACCAGCAGAACACCCCCATCGGC
GACGGCCCCGTGCTGCTGCCCGACAACCACTACCTGAGCACCCAGTCCGCCCTGAGCAAAGACCCCAACG
AGAAGCGCGATCACATGGTCCTGCTGGAGTTCGTGACCGCCGCCGGGATCACTCTCGGCATGGACGAGCT
GTACAAGGAATTCTAACTAGAGCTCGCTGATCAGCCTCGACTGTGCCTTCTAGTTGCCAGCCATCTGTTG
TTTGCCCCTCCCCCGTGCCTTCCTTGACCCTGGAAGGTGCCACTCCCACTGTCCTTTCCTAATAAAATGA
GGAAATTGCATCGCATTGTCTGAGTAGGTGTCATTCTATTCTGGGGGGTGGGGTGGGGCAGGACAGCAAG
GGGGAGGATTGGGAAGAGAATAGCAGGCATGCTGGGGAGCGGCCGCAGGAACCCCTAGTGATGGAGTTGG
CCACTCCCTCTCTGCGCGCTCGCTCGCTCACTGAGGCCGGGCGACCAAAGGTCGCCCGACGCCCGGGCTT
TGCCCGGGCGGCCTCAGTGAGCGAGCGAGCGCGCAGCTGCCTGCAGGGGCGCCTGATGCGGTATTTTCTC
CTTACGCATCTGTGCGGTATTTCACACCGCATA
[95 nt withheld, positions 7104-7198]
T
[46 nt withheld, positions 7200-7245]
C
[141 nt withheld, positions 7247-7387]
CCTTTGACGTTGGAGTCCACGTTCTTT
[37 nt withheld, positions 7415-7451]
ACTCTATCTCGGGCTATTCTTTTGATTTATAAGGGATTTTGCCGATTTCGGTCTATTGGTTAAAAAATGA
GCTGATTTAACAAAAATTTAACGCGAATTTTAACAAAATATTAACGTTTACAATTTTATGGTGCACTCTC
AGTACAATCTGCTCTGATGCCGCATAGTTAAGCCAGCCCCGACACCCGCCAACACCCGCTGACGCGCCCT
GACGGGCTTGTCTGCTCCCGGCATCCGCTTACAGACAAGCTGTGACCGTCTCCGGGAGCTGCATGTGTCA
GAGGTTTTCACCGTCATCACCGAAACGCGCGAGACGAAAGGGCCTCGTGATACGCCTATTTTTATAGGTT
AATGTCATGATAATAATGGTTTCTTAGACGTCAGGTGGCACTTTTCGGGGAAATGTGCGCGGAACCCCTA
TTTGTTTATTTTTCTAAATACATTCAAATATGTATCCGCTCATGAGACAATAACCCTGATAAATGCTTCA
ATAATATTGAAAAAGGAAGAGTATGAGTATTCAACATTTCCGTGTCGCCCTTATTCCCTTTTTTGCGGCA
TTTTGCCTTCCTGTTTTTGCTCACCCAGAAACGCTGGTGAAAGTAAAAGATGCTGAAGATCAGTTGGGTG
CACGAGTGGGTTACATCGAACTGGATCTCAACAGCGGTAAGATCCTTGAGAGTTTTCGCCCCGAAGAACG
TTTTCCAATGATGAGCACTTTTAAAGTTCTGCTATGTGGCGCGGTATTATCCCGTATTGACGCCGGGCAA
GAGCAACTCGGTCGCCGCATACACTATTCTCAGAATGACTTGGTTGAGTACTCACCAGTCACAGAAAAGC
ATCTTACGGATGGCATGACAGTAAGAGAATTATGCAGTGCTGCCATAACCATGAGTGATAACACTGCGGC
CAACTTACTTCTGACAACGATCGGAGGACCGAAGGAGCTAACCGCTTTTTTGCACAACATGGGGGATCAT
GTAACTCGCCTTGATCGTTGGGAACCGGAGCTGAATGAAGCCATACCAAACGACGAGCGTGACACCACGA
TGCCTGTAGCAATGGCAACAACGTTGCGCAAACTATTAACTGGCGAACTACTTACTCTAGCTTCCCGGCA
ACAATTAATAGACTGGATGGAGGCGGATAAAGTTGCAGGACCACTTCTGCGCTCGGCCCTTCCGGCTGGC
TGGTTTATTGCTGATAAATCTGGAGCCGGTGAGCGTGGAAGCCGCGGTATCATTGCAGCACTGGGGCCAG
ATGGTAAGCCCTCCCGTATCGTAGTTATCTACACGACGGGGAGTCAGGCAACTATGGATGAACGAAATAG
ACAGATCGCTGAGATAGGTGCCTCACTGATTAAGCATTGGTAACTGTCAGACCAAGTTTACTCATATATA
CTTTAGATTGATTTAAAACTTCATTTTTAATTTAAAAGGATCTAGGTGAAGATCCTTTTTGATAATCTCA
TGACCAAAATCCCTTAACGTGAGTTTTCGTTCCACTGAGCGTCAGACCCCGTAGAAAAGATCAAAGGATC
TTCTTGAGATCCTTTTTTTCTGCGCGTAATCTGCTGCTTGCAAACAAAAAAACCACCGCTACCAGCGGTG
GTTTGTTTGCCGGATCAAGAGCTACCAACTCTTTTTCCGAAGGTAACTGGCTTCAGCAGAGCGCAGATAC
CAAATACTGTTCTTCTAGTGTAGCCGTAGTTAGGCCACCACTTCAAGAACTCTGTAGCACCGCCTACATA
CCTCGCTCTGCTAATCCTGTTACCAGTGGCTGCTGCCAGTGGCGATAAGTCGTGTCTTACCGGGTTGGAC
TCAAGACGATAGTTACCGGATAAGGCGCAGCGGTCGGGCTGAACGGGGGGTTCGTGCACACAGCCCAGCT
TGGAGCGAACGACCTACACCGAACTGAGATACCTACAGCGTGAGCTATGAGAAAGCGCCACGCTTCCCGA
AGGGAGAAAGGCGGACAGGTATCCGGTAAGCGGCAGGGTCGGAACAGGAGAGCGCACGAGGGAGCTTCCA
GGGGGAAACGCCTGGTATCTTTATAGTCCTGTCGGGTTTCGCCACCTCTGACTTGAGCGTCGATTTTTGT
GATGCTCGTCAGGGGGGCGGAGCCTATGGAAAAACGCCAGCAACGCGGCCTTTTTACGGTTCCTGGCCTT
TTGCTGGCCTTTTGCTCACATGT
